Addgene plasmid #211280: pBiT3.1-C_EIF3I:1-325
Purpose: Mammalian expression of full-length human EIF3I. C-terminal HiBiT tag.
Depositing lab: Cheryl Arrowsmith. Depositing organization: University of Toronto. Publication: A Target Class Ligandability Evaluation of WD40 Repeat-Containing Proteins. Ackloo S, Li F, Szewczyk M, Seitova A, Loppnau P, Zeng H, Xu J, Ahmad S, Arnautova YA, Baghaie AJ, Beldar S, Bolotokova A, Centrella PA, Chau I, Clark MA, Cuozzo JW, Dehghani-Tafti S, Disch JS, Dong A, Dumas A, Feng JA, Ghiabi P, Gibson E, Gilmer J, Goldman B, Green SR, Guie MA, Guilinger JP, Harms N, Herasymenko O, Houliston S, Hutchinson A, Kearnes S, Keefe AD, Kimani SW, Kramer T, Kutera M, Kwak HA, Lento C, Li Y, Liu J, Loup J, Machado RAC, Mulhern CJ, Perveen S, Righetto GL, Riley P, Shrestha S, Sigel EA, Silva M, Sintchak MD, Slakman BL, Taylor RD, Thompson J, Torng W, Underkoffler C, von Rechenberg M, Walsh RT, Watson I, Wilson DJ, Wolf E, Yadav M, Yazdi AK, Zhang J, Zhang Y, Santhakumar V, Edwards AM, Barsyte-Lovejoy D, Schapira M, Brown PJ, Halabelian L, Arrowsmith CH. J Med Chem. 2025 Jan 23;68(2):1092-1112. doi: 10.1021/acs.jmedchem.4c02010. Epub 2024 Nov 4. PubMed 39495097.
Backbone
  Vector backbone: pBiT3.1-C
  Backbone manufacturer: Promega
  Vector type: Mammalian Expression
  Selectable markers: Neomycin (select with G418)
Growth in bacteria
  Bacterial resistance: Kanamycin, 50 μg/mL
  Growth temperature: 37°C
  Growth strain: DH5alpha
  Copy number: High Copy
Gene/Insert
  Gene/Insert name: EIF3I:M1-A325
  Species: H. sapiens (human)
  Insert size (bp): 975
  Mutation: wild type
  Entrez Gene: EIF3I (a.k.a. EIF3S2, PRO2242, TRIP-1, TRIP1, eIF3-beta, eIF3-p36)
  Promoter: CMV
  Tag / fusion protein: GSSGGSSGVSGWRLFKKIS (C terminal on insert)
  Cloning method: Ligation Independent Cloning
  Sequencing primers: 5′ T7; 3′ TTGCTCAGCGGTGGCAGCAG
Resource information
  A portion of this plasmid was derived from a plasmid made by: Mammalian Gene Collection (BC000413)
Terms and licenses: Academic/Nonprofit Terms; Industry Terms: Not Available to Industry
Depositor comments: 5' Cloning Site: EcoR1 (not destroyed), 3' Cloning Site: Xho1 (not destroyed).
How to cite: pBiT3.1-C_EIF3I:1-325 was a gift from Cheryl Arrowsmith (Addgene plasmid # 211280 ; http://n2t.net/addgene:211280 ; RRID:Addgene_211280)
