[The description below was written by a language model from this plasmid's Addgene catalogue record and pLannotate feature annotations shown in this document.]
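Description:
pBiT3.1-C_EIF3I:1-325 is a mammalian expression plasmid built on Promega's pBiT3.1-C backbone, carrying full-length, wild-type human EIF3I (residues M1 to A325, a 975 bp insert derived from a Mammalian Gene Collection clone) fused at its C terminus to the HiBiT peptide through a short glycine/serine linker. The open reading frame was inserted by ligation-independent cloning between EcoRI and XhoI sites that remain intact. Transcription is driven by the CMV immediate-early enhancer and promoter, followed by a chimeric β-globin/immunoglobulin intron that generally improves mRNA processing and expression, and is terminated by an SV40 polyadenylation signal. A T7 promoter sits just upstream of the coding sequence and also serves as a sequencing primer site.

The plasmid replicates in E. coli from a high-copy ColE1/pUC-type origin and is selected with kanamycin, via a neo (nptII) gene preceded by the bacterial EM7 promoter. The catalogue lists neomycin/G418 as the mammalian selectable marker, but the annotated sequence shows only EM7 directly upstream of neo, while a separate SV40 early promoter–blasticidin S deaminase–synthetic poly(A) cassette is present; this suggests blasticidin may be the functional mammalian selection, a discrepancy the record does not resolve. A single loxP site lies next to the neo cassette, and a second SV40 poly(A) signal lies upstream of the CMV enhancer. The small "SET1" and large T antigen fragments are probably annotation artefacts of backbone sequence.

HiBiT is an 11-residue peptide that complements the LgBiT fragment to reconstitute NanoLuc luciferase, allowing luminescent quantification of the tagged protein. The construct was deposited with a study of the ligandability of WD40 repeat proteins, a class that includes EIF3I, though the record does not state the specific assay.
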