Features (pLannotate 1.2.2; 17 found; start..end, strand, type, name):
     24..105     -  polyA_signal   SV40 poly(A) signal: SV40 polyadenylation signal
    128..211     -  CDS            large T antigen (fragment): large T antigen from SV40 (simian virus 40)
    276..641     +  enhancer       CMV enhancer: human cytomegalovirus immediate early enhancer
    643..842     +  promoter       CMV promoter: human cytomegalovirus (CMV) immediate early promoter
    981..1113    +  intron         chimeric intron: chimera between introns from human β-globin and immunoglobulin heavy chain genes
   1157..1175    +  promoter       T7 promoter: promoter for bacteriophage T7 RNA polymerase
   1243..2217    +  CDS            EIF3I: EIF3I_HUMAN - Also known as EIF3S2 From Homo sapiens (Human).
   2313..2340    +  CDS            SET1 (fragment): solubility-enhancement tag derived from T7 phage gene 10B
   2366..2487    -  polyA_signal   SV40 poly(A) signal: SV40 polyadenylation signal
   2510..2578    -  CDS            large T antigen (fragment): large T antigen from SV40 (simian virus 40)
   2602..2635    +  protein_bind   loxP: Cre-mediated recombination occurs in the 8-bp core sequence (GCATACAT). Cre recombinase
   2645..2692    +  promoter       EM7 promoter: synthetic bacterial promoter&nbsp
   2724..3515    +  CDS            neo: KKA2_KLEPN - Also known as kan, nptII. Experimental evidence at protein level: Swiss-Prot protein existence level 1. Resistance to kanamycin, neomycin, paromomycin, ribostamycin, butirosin and gentamicin B. From Klebsiella pneumoniae.
   3676..4264    -  rep_origin     ori: high-copy-number ColE1/pMB1/pBR322/pUC origin of replication
   4390..4438    -  polyA_signal   poly(A) signal: synthetic polyadenylation signal
   4462..4860    -  CDS            BSD: blasticidin S deaminase; Aspergillus terreus BSD; confers resistance to blasticidin
   4891..5248    -  promoter       SV40 promoter: SV40 enhancer and early promoter
>Addgene plasmid #211280 | pBiT3.1-C_EIF3I:1-325 | addgene full sequence | sequence record 423428 | Addgene NGS Result
AAGACGCGTTAATTAAGACGTCGGCAGTGAAAAAAATGCTTTATTTGTGAAATTTGTGATGCTATTGCTT
TATTTGTAACCATTATAAGCTGCAATAAACAAGTTAACAACAACAATTGCATTCATTTTATGTTTCAGGT
TCAGGGGGAGGTGTGGGAGGTTTTTTAAAGCAAGTAAAACCTCTACAAATGTGGTATGGCTGATTATGAT
CCGCGGCCGCAATACGTCGACGTTATCAGCTGACTTCGTACGAGAGCCTAGGATTATGGCGCGCCACTAG
TTATTAATAGTAATCAATTACGGGGTCATTAGTTCATAGCCCATATATGGAGTTCCGCGTTACATAACTT
ACGGTAAATGGCCCGCCTGGCTGACCGCCCAACGACCCCCGCCCATTGACGTCAATAATGACGTATGTTC
CCATAGTAACGCCAATAGGGACTTTCCATTGACGTCAATGGGTGGAGTATTTACGGTAAACTGCCCACTT
GGCAGTACATCAAGTGTATCATATGCCAAGTCCGCCCCCTATTGACGTCAATGACGGTAAATGGCCCGCC
TGGCATTATGCCCAGTACATGACCTTACGGGACTTTCCTACTTGGCAGTACATCTACGTATTAGTCATCG
CTATTACCATGGTGATGCGGTTTTGGCAGTACACCAATGGGCGTGGATAGCGGTTTGACTCACGGGGATT
TCCAAGTCTCCACCCCATTGACGTCAATGGGAGTTTGTTTTGGCACCAAAATCAACGGGACTTTCCAAAA
TGTCGTAATAACCCCGCCCCGTTGACGCAAATGGGCGGTAGGCGTGTACGGTGGGAGGTCTATATAAGCA
GAGCTGGTTTAGTGAACCGTCAGATCACTAGAATCTTTATTGCGGTAGTTTATCACAGTTAAATTGCTAA
CGCAGTCAGTGCTTCTGACACAACAGTCTCGAACTTAAGCTGCAGAAGTTGGTCGTGAGGCACTGGGCAG
GTAAGTATCAAGGTTACAAGACAGGTTTAAGGAGACCAATAGAAACTGGGCTTGTCGAGACAGAGAAGAC
TCTTGCGTTTCTGATAGGCACCTATTGGTCTTACTGACATCCACTTTGCCTTTCTCTCCACAGGTGTCCA
CTCCCAGTTCAATTACAGCTCTTAAGGCTAGAGTATTAATACGACTCACTATAGGGGCGATCGCAACAAG
CTTCGGGAAGATCTGGAGCTAGCGGCGGGGGATCCGGTGGGAATTCGACACCATGAAGCCGATCCTACTG
CAGGGCCATGAGCGGTCCATTACGCAGATTAAGTATAACCGCGAAGGAGACCTCCTCTTTACTGTGGCCA
AGGACCCTATCGTCAATGTATGGTACTCTGTGAATGGTGAGAGGCTGGGCACCTACATGGGCCATACCGG
AGCTGTGTGGTGTGTGGACGCTGACTGGGACACCAAGCATGTCCTCACTGGCTCAGCTGACAACAGCTGT
CGTCTCTGGGACTGTGAAACAGGAAAGCAGCTGGCCCTTCTCAAGACCAATTCGGCTGTCCGGACCTGCG
GTTTTGACTTTGGGGGCAACATCATCATGTTCTCCACGGACAAGCAGATGGGCTACCAGTGCTTTGTGAG
CTTTTTTGACCTGCGGGATCCGAGCCAGATTGACAACAATGAGCCCTACATGAAGATCCCTTGCAATGAC
TCTAAAATCACCAGTGCTGTTTGGGGACCCCTGGGGGAGTGCATCATCGCTGGCCATGAGAGTGGAGAGC
TCAACCAGTATAGTGCCAAGTCTGGAGAGGTGTTGGTGAATGTTAAGGAGCACTCCCGGCAGATCAACGA
CATCCAGTTATCCAGGGACATGACCATGTTTGTGACCGCGTCCAAGGACAACACAGCCAAGCTTTTTGAC
TCCACAACTCTTGAACATCAGAAGACTTTCCGGACAGAACGTCCTGTCAACTCAGCTGCCCTCTCCCCCA
ACTATGACCATGTGGTCCTGGGCGGTGGTCAGGAAGCCATGGATGTAACCACAACCTCCACCAGGATTGG
CAAGTTTGAGGCCAGGTTCTTCCATTTGGCCTTTGAAGAAGAGTTTGGAAGAGTCAAGGGTCACTTTGGA
CCTATCAACAGTGTTGCCTTCCATCCTGATGGCAAGAGCTACAGCAGCGGCGGCGAAGATGGTTACGTCC
GTATCCATTACTTCGACCCACAGTACTTCGAATTTGAGTTTGAGGCTGGCTCGAGCGGTGGGAGCTCCGG
TGTGAGCGGCTGGCGGCTGTTCAAGAAGATTAGCTAAGTTTAAACGGCCGCGACTCTAGACTGCAGGCAT
GCAAGCTGATTTGGCTGCTGCCACCGCTGAGCAAGGCCGCTTCGAGCAGACATGATAAGATACATTGATG
AGTTTGGACAAACCACAACTAGAATGCAGTGAAAAAAATGCTTTATTTGTGAAATTTGTGATGCTATTGC
TTTATTTGTAACCATTATAAGCTGCAATAAACAAGTTAACAACAACAATTGCATTCATTTTATGTTTCAG
GTTCAGGGGGAGATGTGGGAGGTTTTTTTAAGCAAGTAAAACCTCTACAAATGTGGTAAAATCTTAATTA
AGACTTCTAATATAACTTCGTATAGCATACATTATACGAAGTTATGGTTCCACTGTTGACAATTAATCAT
CGGCATAGTATATCGGCATAGTATAATACGACAAGGTGAGGAACTAAACCCAGGAGGCAGATCATGATTG
AACAAGATGGATTGCACGCAGGTTCTCCGGCCGCTTGGGTGGAGAGGCTATTCGGCTATGACTGGGCACA
ACAGACAATCGGCTGCTCTGATGCCGCCGTGTTCCGGCTGTCAGCGCAGGGGCGCCCGGTTCTTTTTGTC
AAGACCGACCTGTCCGGTGCCCTGAATGAACTGCAGGACGAGGCAGCGCGGCTATCGTGGCTGGCCACGA
CGGGCGTTCCTTGCGCAGCTGTGCTCGACGTTGTCACTGAAGCGGGAAGGGACTGGCTGCTATTGGGCGA
AGTGCCGGGGCAGGATCTCCTGTCATCTCACCTTGCTCCTGCCGAGAAAGTATCCATCATGGCTGATGCA
ATGCGGCGGCTGCATACGCTTGATCCGGCTACCTGCCCATTCGACCACCAAGCGAAACATCGCATCGAGC
GAGCACGTACTCGGATGGAAGCCGGTCTTGTCGATCAGGATGATCTGGACGAAGAGCATCAGGGGCTCGC
GCCAGCCGAACTGTTCGCCAGGCTCAAGGCGCGCATGCCCGACGGCGAGGATCTCGTCGTGACCCATGGC
GATGCCTGCTTGCCGAATATCATGGTGGAAAATGGCCGCTTTTCTGGATTCATCGACTGTGGCCGGCTGG
GTGTGGCGGACCGCTATCAGGACATAGCGTTGGCTACCCGTGATATTGCTGAAGAGCTTGGCGGCGAATG
GGCTGACCGCTTCCTCGTGCTTTACGGTATCGCCGCTCCCGATTCGCAGCGCATCGCCTTCTATCGCCTT
CTTGACGAGTTCTTCTGATTCGAAATGACCGACCAAGCGACGCCCAACCGGTATCAGCTCACTCAAAGGC
GGTAATACGGTTATCCACAGAATCAGGGGATAACGCAGGAAAGAACATGTGAGCAAAAGGCCAGCAAAAG
GCCAGGAACCGTAAAAAGGCCGCGTTGCTGGCGTTTTTCCATAGGCTCCGCCCCCCTGACGAGCATCACA
AAAATCGACGCTCAAGTCAGAGGTGGCGAAACCCGACAGGACTATAAAGATACCAGGCGTTTCCCCCTGG
AAGCTCCCTCGTGCGCTCTCCTGTTCCGACCCTGCCGCTTACCGGATACCTGTCCGCCTTTCTCCCTTCG
GGAAGCGTGGCGCTTTCTCATAGCTCACGCTGTAGGTATCTCAGTTCGGTGTAGGTCGTTCGCTCCAAGC
TGGGCTGTGTGCACGAACCCCCCGTTCAGCCCGACCGCTGCGCCTTATCCGGTAACTATCGTCTTGAGTC
CAACCCGGTAAGACACGACTTATCGCCACTGGCAGCAGCCACTGGTAACAGGATTAGCAGAGCGAGGTAT
GTAGGCGGTGCTACAGAGTTCTTGAAGTGGTGGCCTAACTACGGCTACACTAGAAGGACAGTATTTGGTA
TCTGCGCTCTGCTGAAGCCAGTTACCTTCGGAAAAAGAGTTGGTAGCTCTTGATCCGGCAAACAAACCAC
CGCTGGTAGCGGTGGTTTTTTTGTTTGCAAGCAGCAGATTACGCGCAGAAAAAAAGGATTTCAAGAAGAT
CCTTTGATCTTTTCTACGGGGTCTGACGCTCAGTGGAACGAAAACTCACGTTAAGGGATTTTGGTCATGA
GATTATCAAAAAGGATCTTCACCTAGATCCTTTTATAGTCCGGAATCGTCACACAAAAAACCAACACACA
GATGTAATGAAAATAAAGATATTTTATTGCGGCCATCGTGATGGCTAGAGTTTAGCCCTCCCACACATAA
CCAGAGGGCAGCAATTCACGAATCCCAACTGCCGTCGGCTGTCCATCACTGTCCTTCACTATGGCTTTGA
TCCCAGGATGCAGATCGAGAAGCACCTGTCGGCACCGTCCGCAGGGGCTCAAGATGCCCCTGTTCTCATT
TCCGATCGCGACGATACAAGTCAGGTTGCCAGCTGCCGCAGCAGCAGCAGTGCCCAGCACCACGAGTTCT
GCACAAGGTCCCCCAGTAAAATGATATACATTGACACCAGTGAAGATGCGGCCGTCGCTAGAGAGAGCTG
CGCTGGCGACGCTGTAGTCTTCAGAGATGGGGATGCTGTTGATTGTAGCCGTTGCTCTTTCAATGAGGGT
GGATTCTTCTTGAGACAAAGGCTTGGCCATGGTGGCGCTAGTGTCAGAAGAATCGAGCTTTTTGCAAAAG
CCTAGGCCTCCAAAAAAGCCTCCTCACTACTTCTGGAATAGCTCAGAGGCCGAGGCGGCCTCGGCCTCTG
CATAAATAAAAAAAATTAGTCAGCCATGGGGCGGAGAATGGGCGGAACTGGGCGGAGTTAGGGGCGGGAT
GGGCGGAGTTAGGGGCGGGACTATGGTTGCTGACTAATTGAGATGCATGCTTTGCATACTTCTGCCTGCT
GGGGAGCCTGGGGACTTTCCACACCTGGTTGCTGACTAATTGAGATGCATGCTTTGCATACTTCTGCCTG
CTGGGGAGCCTGGGGACTTTCCACACCCTAACTGACACACATTCCACAGCTGGTTCTTTCCGCCTCAGAA
GGTACCTAACCAAGTTCCTCTTTCAGAGGTTATTTCAGGCCATGGTGCTGCGC
