>Addgene plasmid #211280 | pBiT3.1-C_EIF3I:1-325 | depositor partial sequence | sequence record 412038 | Insert sequence
ATGAAGCCGATCCTACTGCAGGGCCATGAGCGGTCCATTACGCAGATTAAGTATAACCGCGAAGGAGACC
TCCTCTTTACTGTGGCCAAGGACCCTATCGTCAATGTATGGTACTCTGTGAATGGTGAGAGGCTGGGCAC
CTACATGGGCCATACCGGAGCTGTGTGGTGTGTGGACGCTGACTGGGACACCAAGCATGTCCTCACTGGC
TCAGCTGACAACAGCTGTCGTCTCTGGGACTGTGAAACAGGAAAGCAGCTGGCCCTTCTCAAGACCAATT
CGGCTGTCCGGACCTGCGGTTTTGACTTTGGGGGCAACATCATCATGTTCTCCACGGACAAGCAGATGGG
CTACCAGTGCTTTGTGAGCTTTTTTGACCTGCGGGATCCGAGCCAGATTGACAACAATGAGCCCTACATG
AAGATCCCTTGCAATGACTCTAAAATCACCAGTGCTGTTTGGGGACCCCTGGGGGAGTGCATCATCGCTG
GCCATGAGAGTGGAGAGCTCAACCAGTATAGTGCCAAGTCTGGAGAGGTGTTGGTGAATGTTAAGGAGCA
CTCCCGGCAGATCAACGACATCCAGTTATCCAGGGACATGACCATGTTTGTGACCGCGTCCAAGGACAAC
ACAGCCAAGCTTTTTGACTCCACAACTCTTGAACATCAGAAGACTTTCCGGACAGAACGTCCTGTCAACT
CAGCTGCCCTCTCCCCCAACTATGACCATGTGGTCCTGGGCGGTGGTCAGGAAGCCATGGATGTAACCAC
AACCTCCACCAGGATTGGCAAGTTTGAGGCCAGGTTCTTCCATTTGGCCTTTGAAGAAGAGTTTGGAAGA
GTCAAGGGTCACTTTGGACCTATCAACAGTGTTGCCTTCCATCCTGATGGCAAGAGCTACAGCAGCGGCG
GCGAAGATGGTTACGTCCGTATCCATTACTTCGACCCACAGTACTTCGAATTTGAGTTTGAGGCT
